>Addgene plasmid #76141 | TRIM28 gRNA (BRDN0001145369) | addgene full sequence | sequence record 185266 | Addgene Assembled Sequence
CCCGGGTGCAAAGATGGATAAAGTTTTAAACAGAGAGGAATCTTTGCAGCTAATGGACCTTCTAGGTCTT
GAAAGGAGTGGGAATTGGCTCCGGTGCCCGTCAGTGGGCAGAGCGCACATCGCCCACAGTCCCCGAGAAG
TTGGGGGGAGGGGTCGGCAATTGATCCGGTGCCTAGAGAAGGTGGCGCGGGGTAAACTGGGAAAGTGATG
TCGTGTACTGGCTCCGCCTTTTTCCCGAGGGTGGGGGAGAACCGTATATAAGTGCAGTAGTCGCCGTGAA
CGTTCTTTTTCGCAACGGGTTTGCCGCCAGAACACAGGTAAGTGCCGTGTGTGGTTCCCGCGGGCCTGGC
CTCTTTACGGGTTATGGCCCTTGCGTGCCTTGAATTACTTCCACCTGGCTGCAGTACGTGATTCTTGATC
CCGAGCTTCGGGTTGGAAGTGGGTGGGAGAGTTCGAGGCCTTGCGCTTAAGGAGCCCCTTCGCCTCGTGC
TTGAGTTGAGGCCTGGCCTGGGCGCTGGGGCCGCCGCGTGCGAATCTGGTGGCACCTTCGCGCCTGTCTC
GCTGCTTTCGATAAGTCTCTAGCCATTTAAAATTTTTGATGACCTGCTGCGACGCTTTTTTTCTGGCAAG
ATAGTCTTGTAAATGCGGGCCAAGATCTGCACACTGGTATTTCGGTTTTTGGGGCCGCGGGCGGCGACGG
GGCCCGTGCGTCCCAGCGCACATGTTCGGCGAGGCGGGGCCTGCGAGCGCGGCCACCGAGAATCGGACGG
GGGTAGTCTCAAGCTGGCCGGCCTGCTCTGGTGCCTGGCCTCGCGCCGCCGTGTATCGCCCCGCCCTGGG
CGGCAAGGCTGGCCCGGTCGGCACCAGTTGCGTGAGCGGAAAGATGGCCGCTTCCCGGCCCTGCTGCAGG
GAGCTCAAAATGGAGGACGCGGCGCTCGGGAGAGCGGGCGGGTGAGTCACCCACACAAAGGAAAAGGGCC
TTTCCGTCCTCAGCCGTCGCTTCATGTGACTCCACGGAGTACCGGGCGCCGTCCAGGCACCTCGATTAGT
TCTCGAGCTTTTGGAGTACGTCGTCTTTAGGTTGGGGGGAGGGGTTTTATGCGATGGAGTTTCCCCACAC
TGAGTGGGTGGAGACTGAAGTTAGGCCAGCTTGGCACTTGATGTAATTCTCCTTGGAATTTGCCCTTTTT
GAGTTTGGATCTTGGTTCATTCTCAAGCCTCAGACAGTGGTTCAAAGTTTTTTTCTTCCATTTCAGGTGT
CGTGACGTACGGCCACCATGACCGAGTACAAGCCCACGGTGCGCCTCGCCACCCGCGACGACGTCCCCAG
GGCCGTACGCACCCTCGCCGCCGCGTTCGCCGACTACCCCGCCACGCGCCACACCGTCGATCCGGACCGC
CACATCGAGCGGGTCACCGAGCTGCAAGAACTCTTCCTCACGCGCGTCGGGCTCGACATCGGCAAGGTGT
GGGTCGCGGACGACGGCGCCGCCGTGGCGGTCTGGACCACGCCGGAGAGCGTCGAAGCGGGGGCGGTGTT
CGCCGAGATCGGCCCGCGCATGGCCGAGTTGAGCGGTTCCCGGCTGGCCGCGCAGCAACAGATGGAAGGC
CTCCTGGCGCCGCACCGGCCCAAGGAGCCCGCGTGGTTCCTGGCCACCGTCGGAGTCTCGCCCGACCACC
AGGGCAAGGGTCTGGGCAGCGCCGTCGTGCTCCCCGGAGTGGAGGCGGCCGAGCGCGCCGGGGTGCCCGC
CTTCCTGGAGACCTCCGCGCCCCGCAACCTCCCCTTCTACGAGCGGCTCGGCTTCACCGTCACCGCCGAC
GTCGAGGTGCCCGAAGGACCGCGCACCTGGTGCATGACCCGCAAGCCCGGTGCCTGAACGCGTTAAGTCG
ACAATCAACCTCTGGATTACAAAATTTGTGAAAGATTGACTGGTATTCTTAACTATGTTGCTCCTTTTAC
GCTATGTGGATACGCTGCTTTAATGCCTTTGTATCATGCTATTGCTTCCCGTATGGCTTTCATTTTCTCC
TCCTTGTATAAATCCTGGTTGCTGTCTCTTTATGAGGAGTTGTGGCCCGTTGTCAGGCAACGTGGCGTGG
TGTGCACTGTGTTTGCTGACGCAACCCCCACTGGTTGGGGCATTGCCACCACCTGTCAGCTCCTTTCCGG
GACTTTCGCTTTCCCCCTCCCTATTGCCACGGCGGAACTCATCGCCGCCTGCCTTGCCCGCTGCTGGACA
GGGGCTCGGCTGTTGGGCACTGACAATTCCGTGGTGTTGTCGGGGAAATCATCGTCCTTTCCTTGGCTGC
TCGCCTGTGTTGCCACCTGGATTCTGCGCGGGACGTCCTTCTGCTACGTCCCTTCGGCCCTCAATCCAGC
GGACCTTCCTTCCCGCGGCCTGCTGCCGGCTCTGCGGCCTCTTCCGCGTCTTCGCCTTCGCCCTCAGACG
AGTCGGATCTCCCTTTGGGCCGCCTCCCCGCGTCGACTTTAAGACCAATGACTTACAAGGCAGCTGTAGA
TCTTAGCCACTTTTTAAAAGAAAAGGGGGGACTGGAAGGGCTAATTCACTCCCAACGAAGACAAGATCTG
CTTTTTGCTTGTACTGGGTCTCTCTGGTTAGACCAGATCTGAGCCTGGGAGCTCTCTGGCTAACTAGGGA
ACCCACTGCTTAAGCCTCAATAAAGCTTGCCTTGAGTGCTTCAAGTAGTGTGTGCCCGTCTGTTGTGTGA
CTCTGGTAACTAGAGATCCCTCAGACCCTTTTAGTCAGTGTGGAAAATCTCTAGCAGTACGTATAGTAGT
TCATGTCATCTTATTATTCAGTATTTATAACTTGCAAAGAAATGAATATCAGAGAGTGAGAGGAACTTGT
TTATTGCAGCTTATAATGGTTACAAATAAAGCAATAGCATCACAAATTTCACAAATAAAGCATTTTTTTC
ACTGCATTCTAGTTGTGGTTTGTCCAAACTCATCAATGTATCTTATCATGTCTGGCTCTAGCTATCCCGC
CCCTAACTCCGCCCATCCCGCCCCTAACTCCGCCCAGTTCCGCCCATTCTCCGCCCCATGGCTGACTAAT
TTTTTTTATTTATGCAGAGGCCGAGGCCGCCTCGGCCTCTGAGCTATTCCAGAAGTAGTGAGGAGGCTTT
TTTGGAGGCCTAGGGACGTACCCAATTCGCCCTATAGTGAGTCGTATTACGCGCGCTCACTGGCCGTCGT
TTTACAACGTCGTGACTGGGAAAACCCTGGCGTTACCCAACTTAATCGCCTTGCAGCACATCCCCCTTTC
GCCAGCTGGCGTAATAGCGAAGAGGCCCGCACCGATCGCCCTTCCCAACAGTTGCGCAGCCTGAATGGCG
AATGGG
[124 nt withheld, positions 3367-3490]
C
[91 nt withheld, positions 3492-3582]
A
[49 nt withheld, positions 3584-3632]
CCTTTGACGTTGGAGTCCACGTTCTTT
[37 nt withheld, positions 3660-3696]
ACCCTATCTCGGTCTATTCTTTTGATTTATAAGGGATTTTGCCGATTTCGGCCTATTGGTTAAAAAATGA
GCTGATTTAACAAAAATTTAACGCGAATTTTAACAAAATATTAACGCTTACAATTTAGGTGGCACTTTTC
GGGGAAATGTGCGCGGAACCCCTATTTGTTTATTTTTCTAAATACATTCAAATATGTATCCGCTCATGAG
ACAATAACCCTGATAAATGCTTCAATAATATTGAAAAAGGAAGAGTATGAGTATTCAACATTTCCGTGTC
GCCCTTATTCCCTTTTTTGCGGCATTTTGCCTTCCTGTTTTTGCTCACCCAGAAACGCTGGTGAAAGTAA
AAGATGCTGAAGATCAGTTGGGTGCACGAGTGGGTTACATCGAACTGGATCTCAACAGCGGTAAGATCCT
TGAGAGTTTTCGCCCCGAAGAACGTTTTCCAATGATGAGCACTTTTAAAGTTCTGCTATGTGGCGCGGTA
TTATCCCGTATTGACGCCGGGCAAGAGCAACTCGGTCGCCGCATACACTATTCTCAGAATGACTTGGTTG
AGTACTCACCAGTCACAGAAAAGCATCTTACGGATGGCATGACAGTAAGAGAATTATGCAGTGCTGCCAT
AACCATGAGTGATAACACTGCGGCCAACTTACTTCTGACAACGATCGGAGGACCGAAGGAGCTAACCGCT
TTTTTGCACAACATGGGGGATCATGTAACTCGCCTTGATCGTTGGGAACCGGAGCTGAATGAAGCCATAC
CAAACGACGAGCGTGACACCACGATGCCTGTAGCAATGGCAACAACGTTGCGCAAACTATTAACTGGCGA
ACTACTTACTCTAGCTTCCCGGCAACAATTAATAGACTGGATGGAGGCGGATAAAGTTGCAGGACCACTT
CTGCGCTCGGCCCTTCCGGCTGGCTGGTTTATTGCTGATAAATCTGGAGCCGGTGAGCGTGGGTCTCGCG
GTATCATTGCAGCACTGGGGCCAGATGGTAAGCCCTCCCGTATCGTAGTTATCTACACGACGGGGAGTCA
GGCAACTATGGATGAACGAAATAGACAGATCGCTGAGATAGGTGCCTCACTGATTAAGCATTGGTAACTG
TCAGACCAAGTTTACTCATATATACTTTAGATTGATTTAAAACTTCATTTTTAATTTAAAAGGATCTAGG
TGAAGATCCTTTTTGATAATCTCATGACCAAAATCCCTTAACGTGAGTTTTCGTTCCACTGAGCGTCAGA
CCCCGTAGAAAAGATCAAAGGATCTTCTTGAGATCCTTTTTTTCTGCGCGTAATCTGCTGCTTGCAAACA
AAAAAACCACCGCTACCAGCGGTGGTTTGTTTGCCGGATCAAGAGCTACCAACTCTTTTTCCGAAGGTAA
CTGGCTTCAGCAGAGCGCAGATACCAAATACTGTTCTTCTAGTGTAGCCGTAGTTAGGCCACCACTTCAA
GAACTCTGTAGCACCGCCTACATACCTCGCTCTGCTAATCCTGTTACCAGTGGCTGCTGCCAGTGGCGAT
AAGTCGTGTCTTACCGGGTTGGACTCAAGACGATAGTTACCGGATAAGGCGCAGCGGTCGGGCTGAACGG
GGGGTTCGTGCACACAGCCCAGCTTGGAGCGAACGACCTACACCGAACTGAGATACCTACAGCGTGAGCT
ATGAGAAAGCGCCACGCTTCCCGAAGGGAGAAAGGCGGACAGGTATCCGGTAAGCGGCAGGGTCGGAACA
GGAGAGCGCACGAGGGAGCTTCCAGGGGGAAACGCCTGGTATCTTTATAGTCCTGTCGGGTTTCGCCACC
TCTGACTTGAGCGTCGATTTTTGTGATGCTCGTCAGGGGGGCGGAGCCTATGGAAAAACGCCAGCAACGC
GGCCTTTTTACGGTTCCTGGCCTTTTGCTGGCCTTTTGCTCACATGTTCTTTCCTGCGTTATCCCCTGAT
TCTGTGGATAACCGTATTACCGCCTTTGAGTGAGCTGATACCGCTCGCCGCAGCCGAACGACCGAGCGCA
GCGAGTCAGTGAGCGAGGAAGCGGAAGAGCGCCCAATACGCAAACCGCCTCTCCCCGCGCGTTGGCCGAT
TCATTAATGCAGCTGGCACGACAGGTTTCCCGACTGGAAAGCGGGCAGTGAGCGCAACGCAATTAATGTG
AGTTAGCTCACTCATTAGGCACCCCAGGCTTTACACTTTATGCTTCCGGCTCGTATGTTGTGTGGAATTG
TGAGCGGATAACAATTTCACACAGGAAACAGCTATGACCATGATTACGCCAAGCGCGCAATTAACCCTCA
CTAAAGGGAACAAAAGCTGGAGCTGCAAGCTTAATGTAGTCTTATGCAATACTCTTGTAGTCTTGCAACA
TGGTAACGATGAGTTAGCAACATGCCTTACAAGGAGAGAAAAAGCACCGTGCATGCCGATTGGTGGAAGT
AAGGTGGTACGATCGTGCCTTATTAGGAAGGCAACAGACGGGTCTGACATGGATTGGACGAACCACTGAA
TTGCCGCATTGCAGAGATATTGTATTTAAGTGCCTAGCTCGATACATAAACGGGTCTCTCTGGTTAGACC
AGATCTGAGCCTGGGAGCTCTCTGGCTAACTAGGGAACCCACTGCTTAAGCCTCAATAAAGCTTGCCTTG
AGTGCTTCAAGTAGTGTGTGCCCGTCTGTTGTGTGACTCTGGTAACTAGAGATCCCTCAGACCCTTTTAG
TCAGTGTGGAAAATCTCTAGCAGTGGCGCCCGAACAGGGACTTGAAAGCGAAAGGGAAACCAGAGGAGCT
CTCTCGACGCAGGACTCGGCTTGCTGAAGCGCGCACGGCAAGAGGCGAGGGGCGGCGACTGGTGAGTACG
CCAAAAATTTTGACTAGCGGAGGCTAGAAGGAGAGAGATGGGTGCGAGAGCGTCAGTATTAAGCGGGGGA
GAATTAGATCGCGATGGGAAAAAATTCGGTTAAGGCCAGGGGGAAAGAAAAAATATAAATTAAAACATAT
AGTATGGGCAAGCAGGGAGCTAGAACGATTCGCAGTTAATCCTGGCCTGTTAGAAACATCAGAAGGCTGT
AGACAAATACTGGGACAGCTACAACCATCCCTTCAGACAGGATCAGAAGAACTTAGATCATTATATAATA
CAGTAGCAACCCTCTATTGTGTGCATCAAAGGATAGAGATAAAAGACACCAAGGAAGCTTTAGACAAGAT
AGAGGAAGAGCAAAACAAAAGTAAGACCACCGCACAGCAAGCGGCCGCTGATCTTCAGACCTGGAGGAGG
AGATATGAGGGACAATTGGAGAAGTGAATTATATAAATATAAAGTAGTAAAAATTGAACCATTAGGAGTA
GCACCCACCAAGGCAAAGAGAAGAGTGGTGCAGAGAGAAAAAAGAGCAGTGGGAATAGGAGCTTTGTTCC
TTGGGTTCTTGGGAGCAGCAGGAAGCACTATGGGCGCAGCGTCAATGACGCTGACGGTACAGGCCAGACA
ATTATTGTCTGGTATAGTGCAGCAGCAGAACAATTTGCTGAGGGCTATTGAGGCGCAACAGCATCTGTTG
CAACTCACAGTCTGGGGCATCAAGCAGCTCCAGGCAAGAATCCTGGCTGTGGAAAGATACCTAAAGGATC
AACAGCTCCTGGGGATTTGGGGTTGCTCTGGAAAACTCATTTGCACCACTGCTGTGCCTTGGAATGCTAG
TTGGAGTAATAAATCTCTGGAACAGATTTGGAATCACACGACCTGGATGGAGTGGGACAGAGAAATTAAC
AATTACACAAGCTTAATACACTCCTTAATTGAAGAATCGCAAAACCAGCAAGAAAAGAATGAACAAGAAT
TATTGGAATTAGATAAATGGGCAAGTTTGTGGAATTGGTTTAACATAACAAATTGGCTGTGGTATATAAA
ATTATTCATAATGATAGTAGGAGGCTTGGTAGGTTTAAGAATAGTTTTTGCTGTACTTTCTATAGTGAAT
AGAGTTAGGCAGGGATATTCACCATTATCGTTTCAGACCCACCTCCCAACCCCGAGGGGACCCAGAGAGG
GCCTATTTCCCATGATTCCTTCATATTTGCATATACGATACAAGGCTGTTAGAGAGATAATTAGAATTAA
TTTGACTGTAAACACAAAGATATTAGTACAAAATACGTGACGTAGAAAGTAATAATTTCTTGGGTAGTTT
GCAGTTTTAAAATTATGTTTTAAAATGGACTATCATATGCTTACCGTAACTTGAAAGTATTTCGATTTCT
TGGCTTTATATATCTTGTGGAAAGGACGAAACACCGTGAAACTTCATCTCGCCATGGTTTTAGAGCTAGA
AATAGCAAGTTAAAATAAGGCTAGTCCGTTATCAACTTGAAAAAGTGGCACCGAGTCGGTGCTTTTTTAA
GCTTGGCGTAACTAGATCTTGAGACAAATGGCAGTATTCATCCACAATTTTAAAAGAAAAGGGGGGATTG
GGGGGTACAGTGCAGGGGAAAGAATAGTAGACATAATAGCAACAGACATACAAACTAAAGAATTACAAAA
ACAAATTACAAAAATTCAAAATTTTCGGGTTTATTACAGGGACAGCAGAGATCCACTTTGGCGCCGGCTC
GAGGGGG
Features (pLannotate 1.2.2; 29 found; start..end, strand, type, name):
     14..80      +  CDS            small t antigen (fragment): SV40 (simian virus 40) small t antigen
    106..317     +  promoter       EF-1α core promoter: core promoter for human elongation factor EF-1α
    318..1256    +  intron         EF-1α intron A: intron upstream of the start codon of human EF-1α
   1278..1877    +  CDS            PuroR (fragment): puromycin N-acetyltransferase; pac from Streptomyces; confers resistance to puromycin
   1893..2481    +  misc_feature   WPRE: woodchuck hepatitis virus posttranscriptional regulatory element
   2532..2551    +  misc_feature   cPPT/CTS (fragment): central polypurine tract and central termination sequence of HIV-1
   2553..2786    +  LTR            3' LTR (ΔU3): self-inactivating 3' long terminal repeat (LTR) from HIV-1
   2864..2985    +  polyA_signal   SV40 poly(A) signal: SV40 polyadenylation signal
   3025..3160    +  rep_origin     SV40 ori: SV40 origin of replication
   3181..3199    -  promoter       T7 promoter: promoter for bacteriophage T7 RNA polymerase
   3207..3362    +  CDS            lacZα (fragment): LacZα fragment of β-galactosidase; lacZ fragment
   3367..3795    +  rep_origin     f1 ori (sequence partly withheld): f1 bacteriophage origin of replication; arrow indicates direction of (+) strand synthesis
   3848..3952    +  promoter       AmpR promoter: bla
   3953..4813    +  CDS            AmpR: β-lactamase; bla; confers resistance to ampicillin, carbenicillin, and related antibiotics
   4984..5572    +  rep_origin     ori: high-copy-number ColE1/pMB1/pBR322/pUC origin of replication
   5755..5847    +  CDS            lacI (fragment): lac repressor; lacI; The lac repressor binds to the lac operator to inhibit transcription in E. coli. This inhibition can be relieved by adding lactose or isopropyl-β-D-thiogalactopyranoside (IPTG).
   5860..5881    +  protein_bind   CAP binding site: CAP binding activates transcription in the presence of cAMP. E. coli catabolite activator protein
   5896..5926    +  promoter       lac promoter: promoter for the E. coli lac operon
   5934..5950    +  protein_bind   lac operator: The lac repressor binds to the lac operator to inhibit transcription in E. coli. This inhibition can be relieved by adding lactose or isopropyl-β-D-thiogalactopyranoside (IPTG). lac repressor encoded by lacI
   5995..6013    +  promoter       T3 promoter: promoter for bacteriophage T3 RNA polymerase
   6041..6267    +  promoter       RSV promoter: Rous sarcoma virus enhancer/promoter
   6268..6448    +  LTR            5' LTR (truncated): truncated 5' long terminal repeat (LTR) from HIV-1
   6495..6620    +  misc_feature   HIV-1 Ψ: packaging signal of human immunodeficiency virus type 1
   6604..6967    +  CDS            HIV-1 gag (fragment): gag protein from human immunodeficiency virus 1; gag
   7113..7346    +  misc_feature   RRE: The Rev response element (RRE) of HIV-1 allows for Rev-dependent mRNA export from the nucleus to the cytoplasm.
   7723..7749    +  CDS            Rev (fragment): human immunodeficiency virus 1 (HIV-1) Rev protein; rev; enhances nuclear export of unspliced and incompletely spliced viral mRNAs
   7753..7993    +  promoter       U6 promoter: RNA polymerase III promoter for human U6 snRNA
   8023..8098    +  misc_RNA       gRNA scaffold: guide RNA scaffold for the Streptococcus pyogenes CRISPR/Cas9 system
   8154..8271    +  misc_feature   cPPT/CTS: central polypurine tract and central termination sequence of HIV-1
