[The description below was written by a language model from this plasmid's Addgene catalogue record and pLannotate feature annotations shown in this document.]
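Description:
TRIM28 gRNA (BRDN0001145369) is a third-generation lentiviral guide RNA plasmid built on the lentiGuide-Puro backbone and designed to target human TRIM28 (also known as KAP1 or TIF1β) for CRISPR-Cas9 editing in mammalian cells. It is propagated in E. coli as a high-copy plasmid through a ColE1/pUC-type origin with ampicillin resistance (bla). The backbone also carries an f1 origin, an SV40 origin and poly(A) signal, and residual lac and T7/T3 cloning-vector elements.

The lentiviral transfer cassette begins with an RSV promoter fused to a truncated HIV-1 5' LTR, which makes genomic RNA production Tat-independent. This is followed by the Ψ packaging signal with a gag fragment and the Rev response element. It ends in a ΔU3 self-inactivating 3' LTR. Within this unit, a human U6 RNA polymerase III promoter drives the TRIM28-specific spacer joined to the Streptococcus pyogenes gRNA scaffold. A cPPT/CTS element lies downstream of the scaffold and aids nuclear import of the viral genome. A separate EF-1α promoter, annotated as the core promoter plus intron A, expresses puromycin N-acetyltransferase so that transduced cells can be selected. A WPRE follows to enhance transcript expression.

The plasmid does not encode Cas9, so it must be used with a separate Cas9 vector such as lentiCas9-Blast or in cells that already express Cas9. The guide was designed against the TRIM28 reference transcript and is one clone from a human kinome gRNA collection developed alongside work on optimised sgRNA design. It is typically used for knockout of TRIM28 after lentiviral delivery.
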