Addgene plasmid #76141: TRIM28 gRNA (BRDN0001145369)
Purpose: 3rd generation lentiviral gRNA plasmid targeting human TRIM28
Depositing lab: John Doench & David Root. Depositing organization: Broad Institute. Publication: Optimized sgRNA design to maximize activity and minimize off-target effects of CRISPR-Cas9. Doench JG, Fusi N, Sullender M, Hegde M, Vaimberg EW, Donovan KF, Smith I, Tothova Z, Wilen C, Orchard R, Virgin HW, Listgarten J, Root DE. Nat Biotechnol. 2016 Jan 18. doi: 10.1038/nbt.3437. PubMed 26780180.
Backbone
  Vector backbone: lentiGuide-Puro
  Backbone manufacturer: Zhang Lab (Addgene plasmid # 52963)
  Vector type: Mammalian Expression, Lentiviral, CRISPR
  Selectable markers: Puromycin
Growth in bacteria
  Bacterial resistance: Ampicillin, 100 μg/mL
  Growth temperature: 37°C
  Growth strain: DH5alpha
  Copy number: High Copy
Gene/Insert
  Gene/Insert name: TRIM28 (alt names: TRIM28; NM_005762.2)
  gRNA/shRNA sequence: TGAAACTTCATCTCGCCATG
  Species: H. sapiens (human)
  Entrez Gene: TRIM28 (a.k.a. KAP1, PPP1R157, RNF96, TF1B, TIF1B, TIF1beta)
  Promoter: hU6
  Cloning method: Unknown
  Sequencing primers: 5′ U6-F; 3′ pS2-R
Terms and licenses: Academic/Nonprofit Terms; Industry Terms: Not Available to Industry
Depositor comments: The gRNA was designed to target the following Genbank reference sequence(s): NM_005762.2. Note that this plasmid does NOT contain Cas9. It should be used in conjunction with lentiCas9-Blast (Addgene #52962) or otherwise with cell lines already expressing Cas9. Browse the full kinome gRNA library at http://www.addgene.org/pooled-library/broadgpp-human-kinome/ or visit http://www.broadinstitute.org/rnai/public/ for detailed protocols and information.
How to cite: TRIM28 gRNA (BRDN0001145369) was a gift from John Doench & David Root (Addgene plasmid # 76141 ; http://n2t.net/addgene:76141 ; RRID:Addgene_76141)
