>Addgene plasmid #76141 | TRIM28 gRNA (BRDN0001145369) | depositor partial sequence | sequence record 143601 | Target Sequence
TGAAACTTCATCTCGCCATG
