>Addgene plasmid #76141 | TRIM28 gRNA (BRDN0001145369) | addgene partial sequence | sequence record 185265 | hU6-F
TAGAAAGTAATAATTTCTTGGGTAGTTTGCAGTTTTAAAATTATGTTTTAAAATGGACTATCATATGCTT
ACCGTAACTTGAAAGTATTTCGATTTCTTGGCTTTATATATCTTGTGGAAAGGACGAAACACCGTGAAAC
TTCATCTCGCCATGGTTTTAGAGCTAGAAATAGCAAGTTAAAATAAGGCTAGTCCGTTATCAACTTGAAA
AAGTGGCACCGAGTCGGTGCTTTTTTAAGCTTGGCGTAACTAGATCTTGAGACAAATGGCAGTATTCATC
CACAATTTTAAAAGAAAAGGGGGGATTGGGGGGTACAGTGCAGGGGAAAGAATAGTAGACATAATAGCAA
CAGACATACAAACTAAAGAATTACAAAAACAAATTACAAAAATTCAAAATTTTCGGGTTTATTACAGGGA
CAGCAGAGATCCACTTTGGCGCCGGCTCGAGGGGGCCCGGGTGCAAAGATGGATAAAGTTTTAAACAGAG
AGGAATCTTTGCAGCTAATGGACCTTCTAGGTCTTGAAAGGAGTGGGAATTGGCTCCGGTGCCCGTCAGT
GGGCAGAGCG
